>Addgene plasmid #191710 | AiP12747 - pAAV-AiE0784m-minBG-SYFP2-WPRE3-BGHpA (Alias: CN2747) | addgene full sequence | sequence record 376700 | Addgene NGS Result
CCTGCAGGCAGCTGCGCGCTCGCTCGCTCACTGAGGCCGCCCGGGCGTCGGGCGACCTTTGGTCGCCCGG
CCTCAGTGAGCGAGCGAGCGCGCAGAGAGGGAGTGGCCAACTCCATCACTAGGGGTTCCTGCGGCCGCAC
GCGTAGGAACTGGACACACAAAGCCTTTCTCGTTTTTTCTTCCTCCCTGTGTTTCGGTCCAGGGGTCCTA
AGTGTGTAGCTCCCGGGGAGATGTGGGACTGTTCTCACCCAGAAAGAGGAACTAGAACCACAAGAGCCTA
ACCCCCCACGGTGGGAAGACACTCTGTGGCATCACCGGGAGGGGAGGCCAGGTGTGGGCAACTGCAGCTA
TTTCTAATCCACCAGAGGAAAGAGAGCTTTGACTGCTTGAAAAGCAGGCTGATTGTCAGGGGCGGAACCC
AGCTCAGAGCTGTCAGGGAAGCTCCTGGCAGGGGGTGGAGACAGGGGGCTTGGACTGACAGGCCTGTGAT
TTTGAAAGAAATGTCTTTAAGAGAGTGACTTAAAGTAGGAGAGAAATATTATTATTAGGTAATGCCTGTC
AGGTTATATTTTTTTTTGATGTGTTCTTGGTATTTCATAATCATTTTGCCTTTAGATGGTAAGCCCTTCC
TGGTGAGCTCGGGCTGGGCATAAAAGTCAGGGCAGAGCCATCTATTGCTTACATTTGCTTCTGGGATCCA
GATCTTTCGAAGCTAGCGCTACCGGTCGCCACCATGGTGAGCAAGGGCGAGGAGCTGTTCACCGGGGTGG
TGCCCATCCTGGTCGAGCTGGACGGCGACGTAAACGGCCACAAGTTCAGCGTGTCCGGCGAGGGCGAGGG
CGATGCCACCTACGGCAAGCTGACCCTGAAGCTGATCTGCACCACCGGCAAGCTGCCCGTGCCCTGGCCC
ACCCTCGTGACCACCCTGGGCTACGGCGTGCAGTGCTTCGCCCGCTACCCCGACCACATGAAGCAGCACG
ACTTCTTCAAGTCCGCCATGCCCGAAGGCTACGTCCAGGAGCGCACCATCTTCTTCAAGGACGACGGCAA
CTACAAGACCCGCGCCGAGGTGAAGTTCGAGGGCGACACCCTGGTGAACCGCATCGAGCTGAAGGGCATC
GACTTCAAGGAGGACGGCAACATCCTGGGGCACAAGCTGGAGTACAACTACAACAGCCACAACGTCTATA
TCACCGCCGACAAGCAGAAGAACGGCATCAAGGCCAACTTCAAGATCCGCCACAACATCGAGGACGGCGG
CGTGCAGCTCGCCGACCACTACCAGCAGAACACCCCCATCGGCGACGGCCCCGTGCTGCTGCCCGACAAC
CACTACCTGAGCTACCAGTCCAAGCTGAGCAAAGACCCCAACGAGAAGCGCGATCACATGGTCCTGCTGG
AGTTCGTGACCGCCGCCGGGATCACTCTCGGCATGGACGAGCTGTACAAGTAAGTCGACGGCGCGCCGCG
GCCGCGAATTCGATATCATAATCAACCTCTGGATTACAAAATTTGTGAAAGATTGACTGGTATTCTTAAC
TATGTTGCTCCTTTTACGCTATGTGGATACGCTGCTTTAATGCCTTTGTATCATGCTATTGCTTCCCGTA
TGGCTTTCATTTTCTCCTCCTTGTATAAATCCTGGTTAGTTCTTGCCACGGCGGAACTCATCGCCGCCTG
CCTTGCCCGCTGCTGGACAGGGGCTCGGCTGTTGGGCACTGACAATTCCGTGGCTCGAGAGATCTTCGAC
TGTGCCTTCTAGTTGCCAGCCATCTGTTGTTTGCCCCTCCCCCGTGCCTTCCTTGACCCTGGAAGGTGCC
ACTCCCACTGTCCTTTCCTAATAAAATGAGGAAATTGCATCGCATTGTCTGAGTAGGTGTCATTCTATTC
TGGGGGGTGGGGTGGGGCAGGACAGCAAGGGGGAGGATTGGGAAGACAATAGCAGGCATGAGATCTCACG
TGCGGACCGAGCGGCCGCAGGAACCCCTAGTGATGGAGTTGGCCACTCCCTCTCTGCGCGCTCGCTCGCT
CACTGAGGCCGGGCGACCAAAGGTCGCCCGACGCCCGGGCTTTGCCCGGGCGGCCTCAGTGAGCGAGCGA
GCGCGCAGCTGCCTGCAGGGGCGCCTGATGCGGTATTTTCTCCTTACGCATCTGTGCGGTATTTCACACC
GCATA
[95 nt withheld, positions 2176-2270]
T
[46 nt withheld, positions 2272-2317]
C
[141 nt withheld, positions 2319-2459]
CCTTTGACGTTGGAGTCCACGTTCTTT
[37 nt withheld, positions 2487-2523]
ACTCTATCTCGGGCTATTCTTTTGATTTATAAGGGATTTTGCCGATTTCGGTCTATTGGTTAAAAAATGA
GCTGATTTAACAAAAATTTAACGCGAATTTTAACAAAATATTAACGTTTACAATTTTATGGTGCACTCTC
AGTACAATCTGCTCTGATGCCGCATAGTTAAGCCAGCCCCGACACCCGCCAACACCCGCTGACGCGCCCT
GACGGGCTTGTCTGCTCCCGGCATCCGCTTACAGACAAGCTGTGACCGTCTCCGGGAGCTGCATGTGTCA
GAGGTTTTCACCGTCATCACCGAAACGCGCGAGACGAAAGGGCCTCGTGATACGCCTATTTTTATAGGTT
AATGTCATGATAATAATGGTTTCTTAGACGTCAGGTGGCACTTTTCGGGGAAATGTGCGCGGAACCCCTA
TTTGTTTATTTTTCTAAATACATTCAAATATGTATCCGCTCATGAGACAATAACCCTGATAAATGCTTCA
ATAATATTGAAAAAGGAAGAGTATGAGTATTCAACATTTCCGTGTCGCCCTTATTCCCTTTTTTGCGGCA
TTTTGCCTTCCTGTTTTTGCTCACCCAGAAACGCTGGTGAAAGTAAAAGATGCTGAAGATCAGTTGGGTG
CACGAGTGGGTTACATCGAACTGGATCTCAACAGCGGTAAGATCCTTGAGAGTTTTCGCCCCGAAGAACG
TTTTCCAATGATGAGCACTTTTAAAGTTCTGCTATGTGGCGCGGTATTATCCCGTATTGACGCCGGGCAA
GAGCAACTCGGTCGCCGCATACACTATTCTCAGAATGACTTGGTTGAGTACTCACCAGTCACAGAAAAGC
ATCTTACGGATGGCATGACAGTAAGAGAATTATGCAGTGCTGCCATAACCATGAGTGATAACACTGCGGC
CAACTTACTTCTGACAACGATCGGAGGACCGAAGGAGCTAACCGCTTTTTTGCACAACATGGGGGATCAT
GTAACTCGCCTTGATCGTTGGGAACCGGAGCTGAATGAAGCCATACCAAACGACGAGCGTGACACCACGA
TGCCTGTAGCAATGGCAACAACGTTGCGCAAACTATTAACTGGCGAACTACTTACTCTAGCTTCCCGGCA
ACAATTAATAGACTGGATGGAGGCGGATAAAGTTGCAGGACCACTTCTGCGCTCGGCCCTTCCGGCTGGC
TGGTTTATTGCTGATAAATCTGGAGCCGGTGAGCGTGGGTCTCGCGGTATCATTGCAGCACTGGGGCCAG
ATGGTAAGCCCTCCCGTATCGTAGTTATCTACACGACGGGGAGTCAGGCAACTATGGATGAACGAAATAG
ACAGATCGCTGAGATAGGTGCCTCACTGATTAAGCATTGGTAACTGTCAGACCAAGTTTACTCATATATA
CTTTAGATTGATTTAAAACTTCATTTTTAATTTAAAAGGATCTAGGTGAAGATCCTTTTTGATAATCTCA
TGACCAAAATCCCTTAACGTGAGTTTTCGTTCCACTGAGCGTCAGACCCCGTAGAAAAGATCAAAGGATC
TTCTTGAGATCCTTTTTTTCTGCGCGTAATCTGCTGCTTGCAAACAAAAAAACCACCGCTACCAGCGGTG
GTTTGTTTGCCGGATCAAGAGCTACCAACTCTTTTTCCGAAGGTAACTGGCTTCAGCAGAGCGCAGATAC
CAAATACTGTTCTTCTAGTGTAGCCGTAGTTAGGCCACCACTTCAAGAACTCTGTAGCACCGCCTACATA
CCTCGCTCTGCTAATCCTGTTACCAGTGGCTGCTGCCAGTGGCGATAAGTCGTGTCTTACCGGGTTGGAC
TCAAGACGATAGTTACCGGATAAGGCGCAGCGGTCGGGCTGAACGGGGGGTTCGTGCACACAGCCCAGCT
TGGAGCGAACGACCTACACCGAACTGAGATACCTACAGCGTGAGCTATGAGAAAGCGCCACGCTTCCCGA
AGGGAGAAAGGCGGACAGGTATCCGGTAAGCGGCAGGGTCGGAACAGGAGAGCGCACGAGGGAGCTTCCA
GGGGGAAACGCCTGGTATCTTTATAGTCCTGTCGGGTTTCGCCACCTCTGACTTGAGCGTCGATTTTTGT
GATGCTCGTCAGGGGGGCGGAGCCTATGGAAAAACGCCAGCAACGCGGCCTTTTTACGGTTCCTGGCCTT
TTGCTGGCCTTTTGCTCACATGT
Features (pLannotate 1.2.2; 14 found; start..end, strand, type, name):
     12..39      +  repeat_region  AAV2 ITR (fragment): inverted terminal repeat of adeno-associated virus serotype 2 inverted
     68..95      +  repeat_region  AAV2 ITR (fragment): inverted terminal repeat of adeno-associated virus serotype 2 inverted
    734..1450    +  CDS            SYFP2: SYFP2 is a basic (constitutively fluorescent) yellow fluorescent protein published in 2006, derived from Aequorea victoria. It is reported to be a very rapidly-maturing monomer with moderate acid sensitivity.
   1490..1647    +  misc_feature   WPRE (fragment): woodchuck hepatitis virus posttranscriptional regulatory element
   1653..1733    +  misc_feature   WPRE (fragment): woodchuck hepatitis virus posttranscriptional regulatory element
   1750..1861    +  polyA_signal   bGH poly(A) signal: bovine growth hormone polyadenylation signal
   1979..2119    +  repeat_region  AAV2 ITR: inverted terminal repeat of adeno-associated virus serotype 2 inverted
   2124..2175    -  misc_feature   bom (fragment): basis of mobility region from pBR322
   2194..2649    +  rep_origin     f1 ori (sequence partly withheld): f1 bacteriophage origin of replication; arrow indicates direction of (+) strand synthesis
   2650..2699    -  misc_feature   bom (fragment): basis of mobility region from pBR322
   2801..2836    -  CDS            rop (fragment): Rop protein, which maintains plasmids at low copy number; rop
   2931..3035    +  promoter       AmpR promoter: bla
   3036..3896    +  CDS            AmpR: β-lactamase; bla; confers resistance to ampicillin, carbenicillin, and related antibiotics
   4067..4655    +  rep_origin     ori: high-copy-number ColE1/pMB1/pBR322/pUC origin of replication
