[The description below was written by a language model from this plasmid's Addgene catalogue record and pLannotate feature annotations shown in this document.]
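Description:
AiP12747 - pAAV-AiE0784m-minBG-SYFP2-WPRE3-BGHpA (alias CN2747) is a 4,716 nt recombinant AAV transfer plasmid designed to label striatal medium spiny neurons with a yellow fluorescent protein. It is propagated in bacteria as a high-copy plasmid through a ColE1/pUC-type origin and selected with ampicillin via the β-lactamase gene and its native promoter. An f1 phage origin and small remnants of pBR322 bom and rop sequences are also present in the backbone. The record lists a recombination-deficient strain for growth, which is common practice for keeping the repeat-rich AAV ITRs intact.

The payload sits between AAV2 inverted terminal repeats, the cis elements required for replication and packaging of the genome into AAV capsids. The annotation detects the right ITR in full, but the left one only as short fragments. According to the construct name, expression is driven by the enhancer AiE0784m placed upstream of a minimal beta-globin promoter (minBG). Neither element is annotated in the feature table, though both presumably occupy the unannotated region between the left ITR and the coding sequence. In this arrangement the minimal promoter provides only basal transcription initiation, while the enhancer supplies cell-type selectivity. The SYFP2 open reading frame, a rapidly maturing monomeric yellow fluorescent protein derived from Aequorea victoria, follows. Downstream is WPRE3, a shortened woodchuck hepatitis virus posttranscriptional element that boosts transcript stability and expression, detected here as two fragments, and then a bovine growth hormone polyadenylation signal.

The construct belongs to an enhancer AAV toolbox for accessing striatal cell types and serves as a reporter vector for visualizing medium spiny neurons after viral delivery.
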