Addgene plasmid #191710: AiP12747 - pAAV-AiE0784m-minBG-SYFP2-WPRE3-BGHpA (Alias: CN2747)
Purpose: AI plasmid ALIAS: AiP12747. Expression of SYFP2 (yellow fluorescent protein) in striatal medium spiny neurons
Depositing lab: Allen Institute for Brain Science & Jonathan Ting. Depositing organization: Allen Institute. Publication: Enhancer AAV toolbox for accessing and perturbing striatal cell types and circuits. Hunker AC, Wirthlin ME, Gill G, Johansen NJ, Hooper M, Omstead V, Vargas S, Lerma MN, Taskin N, Weed N, Laird WD, Bishaw YM, Bendrick JL, Gore BB, Ben-Simon Y, Opitz-Araya X, Martinez RA, Way SW, Thyagarajan B, Otto S, Sanchez REA, Alexander JR, Amaya A, Amster A, Arbuckle J, Ayala A, Baker PM, Barcelli T, Barta S, Bertagnolli D, Bielstein C, Bishwakarma P, Bowlus J, Boyer G, Brouner K, Casian B, Casper T, Chakka AB, Chakrabarty R, Chong P, Clark M, Colbert K, Daniel S, Dawe T, Departee M, DiValentin P, Donadio NP, Dotson NI, Dwivedi D, Egdorf T, Fliss T, Gary A, Goldy J, Grasso C, Groce EL, Gudsnuk K, Han W, Haradon Z, Hastings S, Helback O, Ho WV, Huang C, Johnson T, Jones DL, Juneau Z, Kenney J, Leibly M, Li S, Liang E, Loeffler H, Lusk NA, Madigan Z, Malloy J, Malone J, McCue R, Melchor J, Mich JK, Moosman S, Morin E, Naidoo R, Newman D, Ngo K, Nguyen K, Oster AL, Ouellette B, Oyama AA, Pena N, Pham T, Phillips E, Pom C, Potekhina L, Ransford S, Ray PL, Reding M, Rette DF, Reynoldson C, Rimorin C, Sigler AR, Rocha DB, Ronellenfitch K, Ruiz A, Sawyer L, Sevigny JP, Shapovalova NV, Shepard N, Shulga L, Soliman S, Staats B, Taormina MJ, Tieu M, Wang Y, Wilkes J, Wood T, Zhou T, Williford A, Dee N, Mollenkopf T, Ng L, Esposito L, Kalmbach BE, Yao S, Ariza J, Collman F, Mufti S, Smith K, Waters J, Ersing I, Patrick M, Zeng H, Lein ES, Kojima Y, Horwitz G, Owen SF, Levi BP, Daigle TL, Tasic B, Bakken TE, Ting JT. Neuron. 2025 May 21;113(10):1507-1524.e17. doi: 10.1016/j.neuron.2025.04.035. PubMed 40403704.
Backbone
  Vector backbone: rAAV
  Vector type: AAV
Growth in bacteria
  Bacterial resistance: Ampicillin, 100 μg/mL
  Growth temperature: 30°C
  Growth strain: NEB Stable
  Copy number: High Copy
Gene/Insert
  Gene/Insert name: SYFP2
  Species: Other
  Mutation: none
  Cloning method: Restriction Enzyme; 5′ cloning site Unknown (unknown if destroyed)
Terms and licenses: Academic/Nonprofit Terms; Industry Terms: Not Available to Industry
Depositor comments: Allen Institute plasmid ALIAS: AiP12747 This work supported by NIH BRAIN Initiative grant UF1MH128339
How to cite: AiP12747 - pAAV-AiE0784m-minBG-SYFP2-WPRE3-BGHpA (Alias: CN2747) was a gift from Allen Institute for Brain Science & Jonathan Ting (Addgene plasmid # 191710 ; http://n2t.net/addgene:191710 ; RRID:Addgene_191710)
